Addgene plasmid #83451: pcDNA3 GFP-h-PKD2
Purpose: GFP-tagged PC2 for Eukaryotic expression (883)
Depositing lab: Thomas Weimbs. Publication: Regulation of Polycystin-1 Function by Calmodulin Binding. Doerr N, Wang Y, Kipp KR, Liu G, Benza JJ, Pletnev V, Pavlov TS, Staruschenko A, Mohieldin AM, Takahashi M, Nauli SM, Weimbs T. PLoS One. 2016 Aug 25;11(8):e0161525. doi: 10.1371/journal.pone.0161525. eCollection 2016. PONE-D-16-13986 PubMed 27560828.
Backbone
  Vector backbone: pcDNA3
  Vector type: Mammalian Expression
Growth in bacteria
  Bacterial resistance: Ampicillin, 100 μg/mL
  Growth temperature: 37°C
  Growth strain: DH5alpha
  Copy number: High Copy
Gene/Insert
  Gene/Insert name: Polycystin-2
  Species: H. sapiens (human)
  GenBank ID: NM_000297.3
  Entrez Gene: PKD2 (a.k.a. APKD2, PC2, PKD4, Pc-2, TRPP2)
  Tag / fusion protein: GFP (N terminal on insert)
Terms and licenses: Academic/Nonprofit Terms; Industry Terms: Not Available to Industry
How to cite: pcDNA3 GFP-h-PKD2 was a gift from Thomas Weimbs (Addgene plasmid # 83451 ; http://n2t.net/addgene:83451 ; RRID:Addgene_83451)
