[The description below was written by a language model from this plasmid's Addgene catalogue record and pLannotate feature annotations shown in this document.]
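Description:
pcDNA3 GFP-h-PKD2 is a 9,256 bp mammalian expression plasmid built on the pcDNA3 backbone that produces human polycystin-2 (PC2, also called TRPP2, the product of the PKD2 gene) fused at its N terminus to GFP. In bacteria it is maintained at high copy through a ColE1/pUC-type origin and selected with ampicillin via the β-lactamase gene and its own promoter. An f1 origin is also present, which allows single-stranded DNA production. Short backbone remnants are annotated as well, including lac promoter/operator elements, a lacI fragment and a bom fragment.

The expression cassette is driven by the human cytomegalovirus immediate early enhancer and promoter, giving strong constitutive transcription in most mammalian cell lines. Downstream lies an EGFP coding sequence followed after a short linker region by the PKD2 open reading frame, and the transcript is terminated by the bovine growth hormone polyadenylation signal. T7 and SP6 phage promoters flank the insert, as is standard for pcDNA3, and can be used for in vitro transcription or as sequencing primer sites. The brief HIV-1 LTR and extra SV40 promoter fragments called by the annotation software are probably sequence-similarity matches rather than functional elements. A separate SV40 early promoter drives the neomycin phosphotransferase gene with an SV40 polyadenylation signal, permitting G418 selection of stably transfected cells.

The construct is intended for transient or stable expression of fluorescently tagged polycystin-2 in eukaryotic cells, which would allow the protein to be visualised or detected through its GFP tag. It was deposited in connection with work on calmodulin regulation of polycystin-1 function.
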