Features (pLannotate 1.2.2; 22 found; start..end, strand, type, name):
     36..80      -  misc_feature   bom (fragment): basis of mobility region from pBR322
    235..614     +  enhancer       CMV enhancer: human cytomegalovirus immediate early enhancer
    615..818     +  promoter       CMV promoter: human cytomegalovirus (CMV) immediate early promoter
    814..847     +  LTR            5' LTR (truncated) (fragment): truncated 5' long terminal repeat (LTR) from HIV-1
    863..881     +  promoter       T7 promoter: promoter for bacteriophage T7 RNA polymerase
    927..1643    +  CDS            EGFP: EGFP is a basic (constitutively fluorescent) green fluorescent protein published in 1996, derived from Aequorea victoria. It is reported to be a rapidly-maturing weak dimer with moderate acid sensitivity.
   1665..4568    +  CDS            PKD2: PKD2_HUMAN - Also known as TRPP2 From Homo sapiens (Human).
   4808..4826    -  promoter       SP6 promoter: promoter for bacteriophage SP6 RNA polymerase
   4852..5076    +  polyA_signal   bGH poly(A) signal: bovine growth hormone polyadenylation signal
   5080..5101    +  promoter       SV40 promoter (fragment): SV40 enhancer and early promoter
   5122..5550    +  rep_origin     f1 ori (sequence partly withheld): f1 bacteriophage origin of replication; arrow indicates direction of (+) strand synthesis
   5564..5894    +  promoter       SV40 promoter: SV40 enhancer and early promoter
   5961..6752    +  CDS            neo: KKA2_KLEPN - Also known as kan, nptII. Experimental evidence at protein level: Swiss-Prot protein existence level 1. Resistance to kanamycin, neomycin, paromomycin, ribostamycin, butirosin and gentamicin B. From Klebsiella pneumoniae.
   6776..6934    +  CDS            ble (fragment): BLE_KLEPN - Experimental evidence at protein level: Swiss-Prot protein existence level 1. Binding protein with a strong affinity to the bleomycin family of antibiotics. Binds to CL990; an antimitotic-antibiotic compound. From Klebsiella pneumoniae.
   6929..7050    +  polyA_signal   SV40 poly(A) signal: SV40 polyadenylation signal
   7123..7139    -  protein_bind   lac operator: The lac repressor binds to the lac operator to inhibit transcription in E. coli. This inhibition can be relieved by adding lactose or isopropyl-β-D-thiogalactopyranoside (IPTG). lac repressor encoded by lacI
   7147..7177    -  promoter       lac promoter: promoter for the E. coli lac operon
   7192..7213    -  protein_bind   CAP binding site: CAP binding activates transcription in the presence of cAMP. E. coli catabolite activator protein
   7226..7318    -  CDS            lacI (fragment): lac repressor; lacI; The lac repressor binds to the lac operator to inhibit transcription in E. coli. This inhibition can be relieved by adding lactose or isopropyl-β-D-thiogalactopyranoside (IPTG).
   7501..8089    -  rep_origin     ori: high-copy-number ColE1/pMB1/pBR322/pUC origin of replication
   8260..9120    -  CDS            AmpR: β-lactamase; bla; confers resistance to ampicillin, carbenicillin, and related antibiotics
   9121..9225    -  promoter       AmpR promoter: bla
>Addgene plasmid #83451 | pcDNA3 GFP-h-PKD2 | depositor full sequence | sequence record 218014 | pcDNA3 GFP-h-PKD2 sequence 9256 bps
GACGGATCGGGAGATCTCCCGATCCCCTATGGTCGACTCTCAGTACAATCTGCTCTGATGCCGCATAGTT
AAGCCAGTATCTGCTCCCTGCTTGTGTGTTGGAGGTCGCTGAGTAGTGCGCGAGCAAAATTTAAGCTACA
ACAAGGCAAGGCTTGACCGACAATTGCATGAAGAATCTGCTTAGGGTTAGGCGTTTTGCGCTGCTTCGCG
ATGTACGGGCCAGATATACGCGTTGACATTGATTATTGACTAGTTATTAATAGTAATCAATTACGGGGTC
ATTAGTTCATAGCCCATATATGGAGTTCCGCGTTACATAACTTACGGTAAATGGCCCGCCTGGCTGACCG
CCCAACGACCCCCGCCCATTGACGTCAATAATGACGTATGTTCCCATAGTAACGCCAATAGGGACTTTCC
ATTGACGTCAATGGGTGGACTATTTACGGTAAACTGCCCACTTGGCAGTACATCAAGTGTATCATATGCC
AAGTACGCCCCCTATTGACGTCAATGACGGTAAATGGCCCGCCTGGCATTATGCCCAGTACATGACCTTA
TGGGACTTTCCTACTTGGCAGTACATCTACGTATTAGTCATCGCTATTACCATGGTGATGCGGTTTTGGC
AGTACATCAATGGGCGTGGATAGCGGTTTGACTCACGGGGATTTCCAAGTCTCCACCCCATTGACGTCAA
TGGGAGTTTGTTTTGGCACCAAAATCAACGGGACTTTCCAAAATGTCGTAACAACTCCGCCCCATTGACG
CAAATGGGCGGTAGGCGTGTACGGTGGGAGGTCTATATAAGCAGAGCTCTCTGGCTAACTAGAGAACCCA
CTGCTTACTGGCTTATCGAAATTAATACGACTCACTATAGGGAGACCCAAGCTTGGTACCGAGCTCGGGA
TCCACCGGTCGCCACCATGGTGAGCAAGGGCGAGGAGCTGTTCACCGGGGTGGTGCCCATCCTGGTCGAG
CTGGACGGCGACGTAAACGGCCACAAGTTCAGCGTGTCCGGCGAGGGCGAGGGCGATGCCACCTACGGCA
AGCTGACCCTGAAGTTCATCTGCACCACCGGCAAGCTGCCCGTGCCCTGGCCCACCCTCGTGACCACCCT
GACCTACGGCGTGCAGTGCTTCAGCCGCTACCCCGACCACATGAAGCAGCACGACTTCTTCAAGTCCGCC
ATGCCCGAAGGCTACGTCCAGGAGCGCACCATCTTCTTCAAGGACGACGGCAACTACAAGACCCGCGCCG
AGGTGAAGTTCGAGGGCGACACCCTGGTGAACCGCATCGAGCTGAAGGGCATCGACTTCAAGGAGGACGG
CAACATCCTGGGGCACAAGCTGGAGTACAACTACAACAGCCACAACGTCTATATCATGGCCGACAAGCAG
AAGAACGGCATCAAGGTGAACTTCAAGATCCGCCACAACATCGAGGACGGCAGCGTGCAGCTCGCCGACC
ACTACCAGCAGAACACCCCCATCGGCGACGGCCCCGTGCTGCTGCCCGACAACCACTACCTGAGCACCCA
GTCCGCCCTGAGCAAAGACCCCAACGAGAAGCGCGATCACATGGTCCTGCTGGAGTTCGTGACCGCCGCC
GGGATCACTCTCGGCATGGACGAGCTGTACAAGTCTGCAGCGCCAGTGACCGCGATGGTGAACTCCAGTC
GCGTGCAGCCTCAGCAGCCCGGGGACGCCAAGCGGCCGCCCGCGCCCCGCGCGCCGGACCCGGGCCGGCT
GATGGCTGGCTGCGCGGCCGTGGGCGCCAGCCTCGCCGCCCCGGGCGGCCTCTGCGAGCAGCGGGGCCTG
GAGATCGAGATGCAGCGCATCCGGCAGGCGGCCGCGCGGGACCCCCCGGCCGGAGCCGCGGCCTCCCCTT
CTCCTCCGCTCTCGTCGTGCTCCCGGCAGGCGTGGAGCCGCGATAACCCCGGCTTCGAGGCCGAGGAGGA
GGAGGAGGAGGTGGAAGGGGAAGAAGGCGGAATGGTGGTGGAGATGGACGTAGAGTGGCGCCCGGGCAGC
CGGAGGTCGGCCGCCTCCTCGGCCGTGAGCTCCGTGGGCGCGCGGAGCCGGGGGCTTGGGGGCTACCACG
GCGCGGGCCACCCGAGCGGGAGGCGGCGCCGGCGAGAGGACCAGGGCCCGCCGTGCCCCAGCCCAGTCGG
CGGCGGGGACCCGCTGCATCGCCACCTCCCCCTGGAAGGGCAGCCGCCCCGAGTGGCCTGGGCGGAGAGG
CTGGTTCGCGGGCTGCGAGGTCTCTGGGGAACAAGACTCATGGAGGAAAGCAGCACTAACCGAGAGAAAT
ACCTTAAAAGTGTTTTACGGGAACTGGTCACATACCTCCTTTTTCTCATAGTCTTGTGCATCTTGACCTA
CGGCATGATGAGCTCCAATGTGTACTACTACACCCGGATGATGTCACAGCTCTTCCTAGACACCCCCGTG
TCCAAAACGGAGAAAACTAACTTTAAAACTCTGTCTTCCATGGAAGACTTCTGGAAGTTCACAGAAGGCT
CCTTATTGGATGGGCTGTACTGGAAGATGCAGCCCAGCAACCAGACTGAAGCTGACAACCGAAGTTTCAT
CTTCTATGAGAACCTGCTGTTAGGGGTTCCACGAATACGGCAACTCCGAGTCAGAAATGGATCCTGCTCT
ATCCCCCAGGACTTGAGAGATGAAATTAAAGAGTGCTATGATGTCTACTCTGTCAGTAGTGAAGATAGGG
CTCCCTTTGGGCCCCGAAATGGAACCGCTTGGATCTACACAAGTGAAAAAGACTTGAATGGTAGTAGCCA
CTGGGGAATCATTGCAACTTATAGTGGAGCTGGCTATTATCTGGATTTGTCAAGAACAAGAGAGGAAACA
GCTGCACAAGTTGCTAGCCTCAAGAAAAATGTCTGGCTGGACCGAGGAACCAGGGCAACTTTTATTGACT
TCTCAGTGTACAACGCCAACATTAACCTGTTCTGTGTGGTCAGGTTATTGGTTGAATTCCCAGCAACAGG
TGGTGTGATTCCATCTTGGCAATTTCAGCCTTTAAAGCTGATCCGATATGTCACAACTTTTGATTTCTTC
CTGGCAGCCTGTGAGATTATCTTTTGTTTCTTTATCTTTTACTATGTGGTGGAAGAGATATTGGAAATTC
GCATTCACAAACTACACTATTTCAGGAGTTTCTGGAATTGTCTGGATGTTGTGATCGTTGTGCTGTCAGT
GGTAGCTATAGGAATTAACATATACAGAACATCAAATGTGGAGGTGCTACTACAGTTTCTGGAAGATCAA
AATACTTTCCCCAACTTTGAGCATCTGGCATATTGGCAGATACAGTTCAACAATATAGCTGCTGTCACAG
TATTTTTTGTCTGGATTAAGCTCTTCAAATTCATCAATTTTAACAGGACCATGAGCCAGCTCTCGACAAC
CATGTCTCGATGTGCCAAAGACCTGTTTGGCTTTGCTATTATGTTCTTCATTATTTTCCTAGCGTATGCT
CAGTTGGCATACCTTGTCTTTGGCACTCAGGTCGATGACTTCAGTACTTTCCAAGAGTGTATCTTCACTC
AATTCCGTATCATTTTGGGCGATATCAACTTTGCAGAGATTGAGGAAGCTAATCGAGTTTTGGGACCAAT
TTATTTCACTACATTTGTGTTCTTTATGTTCTTCATTCTTTTGAATATGTTTTTGGCTATCATCAATGAT
ACTTACTCTGAAGTGAAATCTGACTTGGCACAGCAGAAAGCTGAAATGGAACTCTCAGATCTTATCAGAA
AGGGCTACCATAAAGCTTTGGTCAAACTAAAACTGAAAAAAAATACCGTGGATGACATTTCAGAGAGTCT
GCGGCAAGGAGGAGGCAAGTTAAACTTTGACGAACTTCGACAAGATCTCAAAGGGAAGGGCCATACTGAT
GCAGAGATTGAGGCAATATTCACAAAGTACGACCAAGATGGAGACCAAGAACTGACCGAACATGAACATC
AGCAGATGAGAGACGACTTGGAGAAAGAGAGGGAGGACCTGGATTTGGATCACAGTTCTTTACCACGTCC
CATGAGCAGCCGAAGTTTCCCTCGAAGCCTGGATGACTCTGAGGAGGATGACGATGAAGATAGCGGACAT
AGCTCCAGAAGGAGGGGAAGCATTTCTAGTGGCGTTTCTTACGAAGAGTTTCAAGTCCTGGTGAGACGAG
TGGACCGGATGGAGCATTCCATCGGCAGCATAGTGTCCAAGATTGACGCCGTGATCGTGAAGCTAGAGAT
TATGGAGCGAGCCAAACTGAAGAGGAGGGAGGTGCTGGGAAGGCTGTTGGATGGGGTGGCCGAGGATGAA
AGGCTGGGTCGTGACAGTGAAATCCATAGGGAACAGATGGAACGGCTAGTACGTGAAGAGTTGGAACGCT
GGGAATCCGATGATGCAGCTTCCCAGATCAGTCATGGTTTAGGCACGCCAGTGGGACTAAATGGTCAACC
TCGCCCCAGAAGCTCCCGCCCATCTTCCTCCCAATCTACAGAAGGCATGGAAGGTGCAGGTGGAAATGGG
AGTTCTAATGTCCACGTATGATATGTGTGTTTCAGTATGTGTGTTTCTAATAAGTGAGGAAGTGGCTGTC
CTGAATTGCTGTAACAAGCACACTATTTATATGCCCTGACCACCATAGGATGCTAGTCTTTGTGACCGAT
TGCTAATCTTCTGCACTTTAATTTATTTTATATAAACTTTACCCATGGTTCAAAAAAAAAAAAAAAAAAA
AAAAAAAAAAAGGGCGGCCGCTCGAGCATGCATCTAGAGGGCCCTATTCTATAGTGTCACCTAAATGCTA
GAGCTCGCTGATCAGCCTCGACTGTGCCTTCTAGTTGCCAGCCATCTGTTGTTTGCCCCTCCCCCGTGCC
TTCCTTGACCCTGGAAGGTGCCACTCCCACTGTCCTTTCCTAATAAAATGAGGAAATTGCATCGCATTGT
CTGAGTAGGTGTCATTCTATTCTGGGGGGTGGGGTGGGGCAGGACAGCAAGGGGGAGGATTGGGAAGACA
ATAGCAGGCATGCTGGGGATGCGGTGGGCTCTATGGCTTCTGAGGCGGAAAGAACCAGCTGGGGCTCTAG
GGGGTATCCCC
[124 nt withheld, positions 5122-5245]
C
[32 nt withheld, positions 5247-5278]
CA
[57 nt withheld, positions 5281-5337]
A
[49 nt withheld, positions 5339-5387]
CCTTTGACGTTGGAGTCCACGTTCTTT
[37 nt withheld, positions 5415-5451]
ACCCTATCTCGGTCTATTCTTTTGATTTATAAGGGATTTTGGGGATTTCGGCCTATTGGTTAAAAAATGA
GCTGATTTAACAAAAATTTAACGCGAATTAATTCTGTGGAATGTGTGTCAGTTAGGGTGTGGAAAGTCCC
CAGGCTCCCCAGGCAGGCAGAAGTATGCAAAGCATGCATCTCAATTAGTCAGCAACCAGGTGTGGAAAGT
CCCCAGGCTCCCCAGCAGGCAGAAGTATGCAAAGCATGCATCTCAATTAGTCAGCAACCATAGTCCCGCC
CCTAACTCCGCCCATCCCGCCCCTAACTCCGCCCAGTTCCGCCCATTCTCCGCCCCATGGCTGACTAATT
TTTTTTATTTATGCAGAGGCCGAGGCCGCCTCTGCCTCTGAGCTATTCCAGAAGTAGTGAGGAGGCTTTT
TTGGAGGCCTAGGCTTTTGCAAAAAGCTCCCGGGAGCTTGTATATCCATTTTCGGATCTGATCAAGAGAC
AGGATGAGGATCGTTTCGCATGATTGAACAAGATGGATTGCACGCAGGTTCTCCGGCCGCTTGGGTGGAG
AGGCTATTCGGCTATGACTGGGCACAACAGACAATCGGCTGCTCTGATGCCGCCGTGTTCCGGCTGTCAG
CGCAGGGGCGCCCGGTTCTTTTTGTCAAGACCGACCTGTCCGGTGCCCTGAATGAACTGCAGGACGAGGC
AGCGCGGCTATCGTGGCTGGCCACGACGGGCGTTCCTTGCGCAGCTGTGCTCGACGTTGTCACTGAAGCG
GGAAGGGACTGGCTGCTATTGGGCGAAGTGCCGGGGCAGGATCTCCTGTCATCTCACCTTGCTCCTGCCG
AGAAAGTATCCATCATGGCTGATGCAATGCGGCGGCTGCATACGCTTGATCCGGCTACCTGCCCATTCGA
CCACCAAGCGAAACATCGCATCGAGCGAGCACGTACTCGGATGGAAGCCGGTCTTGTCGATCAGGATGAT
CTGGACGAAGAGCATCAGGGGCTCGCGCCAGCCGAACTGTTCGCCAGGCTCAAGGCGCGCATGCCCGACG
GCGAGGATCTCGTCGTGACCCATGGCGATGCCTGCTTGCCGAATATCATGGTGGAAAATGGCCGCTTTTC
TGGATTCATCGACTGTGGCCGGCTGGGTGTGGCGGACCGCTATCAGGACATAGCGTTGGCTACCCGTGAT
ATTGCTGAAGAGCTTGGCGGCGAATGGGCTGACCGCTTCCTCGTGCTTTACGGTATCGCCGCTCCCGATT
CGCAGCGCATCGCCTTCTATCGCCTTCTTGACGAGTTCTTCTGAGCGGGACTCTGGGGTTCGAAATGACC
GACCAAGCGACGCCCAACCTGCCATCACGAGATTTCGATTCCACCGCCGCCTTCTATGAAAGGTTGGGCT
TCGGAATCGTTTTCCGGGACGCCGGCTGGATGATCCTCCAGCGCGGGGATCTCATGCTGGAGTTCTTCGC
CCACCCCAACTTGTTTATTGCAGCTTATAATGGTTACAAATAAAGCAATAGCATCACAAATTTCACAAAT
AAAGCATTTTTTTCACTGCATTCTAGTTGTGGTTTGTCCAAACTCATCAATGTATCTTATCATGTCTGTA
TACCGTCGACCTCTAGCTAGAGCTTGGCGTAATCATGGTCATAGCTGTTTCCTGTGTGAAATTGTTATCC
GCTCACAATTCCACACAACATACGAGCCGGAAGCATAAAGTGTAAAGCCTGGGGTGCCTAATGAGTGAGC
TAACTCACATTAATTGCGTTGCGCTCACTGCCCGCTTTCCAGTCGGGAAACCTGTCGTGCCAGCTGCATT
AATGAATCGGCCAACGCGCGGGGAGAGGCGGTTTGCGTATTGGGCGCTCTTCCGCTTCCTCGCTCACTGA
CTCGCTGCGCTCGGTCGTTCGGCTGCGGCGAGCGGTATCAGCTCACTCAAAGGCGGTAATACGGTTATCC
ACAGAATCAGGGGATAACGCAGGAAAGAACATGTGAGCAAAAGGCCAGCAAAAGGCCAGGAACCGTAAAA
AGGCCGCGTTGCTGGCGTTTTTCCATAGGCTCCGCCCCCCTGACGAGCATCACAAAAATCGACGCTCAAG
TCAGAGGTGGCGAAACCCGACAGGACTATAAAGATACCAGGCGTTTCCCCCTGGAAGCTCCCTCGTGCGC
TCTCCTGTTCCGACCCTGCCGCTTACCGGATACCTGTCCGCCTTTCTCCCTTCGGGAAGCGTGGCGCTTT
CTCAATGCTCACGCTGTAGGTATCTCAGTTCGGTGTAGGTCGTTCGCTCCAAGCTGGGCTGTGTGCACGA
ACCCCCCGTTCAGCCCGACCGCTGCGCCTTATCCGGTAACTATCGTCTTGAGTCCAACCCGGTAAGACAC
GACTTATCGCCACTGGCAGCAGCCACTGGTAACAGGATTAGCAGAGCGAGGTATGTAGGCGGTGCTACAG
AGTTCTTGAAGTGGTGGCCTAACTACGGCTACACTAGAAGGACAGTATTTGGTATCTGCGCTCTGCTGAA
GCCAGTTACCTTCGGAAAAAGAGTTGGTAGCTCTTGATCCGGCAAACAAACCACCGCTGGTAGCGGTGGT
TTTTTTGTTTGCAAGCAGCAGATTACGCGCAGAAAAAAAGGATCTCAAGAAGATCCTTTGATCTTTTCTA
CGGGGTCTGACGCTCAGTGGAACGAAAACTCACGTTAAGGGATTTTGGTCATGAGATTATCAAAAAGGAT
CTTCACCTAGATCCTTTTAAATTAAAAATGAAGTTTTAAATCAATCTAAAGTATATATGAGTAAACTTGG
TCTGACAGTTACCAATGCTTAATCAGTGAGGCACCTATCTCAGCGATCTGTCTATTTCGTTCATCCATAG
TTGCCTGACTCCCCGTCGTGTAGATAACTACGATACGGGAGGGCTTACCATCTGGCCCCAGTGCTGCAAT
GATACCGCGAGACCCACGCTCACCGGCTCCAGATTTATCAGCAATAAACCAGCCAGCCGGAAGGGCCGAG
CGCAGAAGTGGTCCTGCAACTTTATCCGCCTCCATCCAGTCTATTAATTGTTGCCGGGAAGCTAGAGTAA
GTAGTTCGCCAGTTAATAGTTTGCGCAACGTTGTTGCCATTGCTACAGGCATCGTGGTGTCACGCTCGTC
GTTTGGTATGGCTTCATTCAGCTCCGGTTCCCAACGATCAAGGCGAGTTACATGATCCCCCATGTTGTGC
AAAAAAGCGGTTAGCTCCTTCGGTCCTCCGATCGTTGTCAGAAGTAAGTTGGCCGCAGTGTTATCACTCA
TGGTTATGGCAGCACTGCATAATTCTCTTACTGTCATGCCATCCGTAAGATGCTTTTCTGTGACTGGTGA
GTACTCAACCAAGTCATTCTGAGAATAGTGTATGCGGCGACCGAGTTGCTCTTGCCCGGCGTCAATACGG
GATAATACCGCGCCACATAGCAGAACTTTAAAAGTGCTCATCATTGGAAAACGTTCTTCGGGGCGAAAAC
TCTCAAGGATCTTACCGCTGTTGAGATCCAGTTCGATGTAACCCACTCGTGCACCCAACTGATCTTCAGC
ATCTTTTACTTTCACCAGCGTTTCTGGGTGAGCAAAAACAGGAAGGCAAAATGCCGCAAAAAAGGGAATA
AGGGCGACACGGAAATGTTGAATACTCATACTCTTCCTTTTTCAATATTATTGAAGCATTTATCAGGGTT
ATTGTCTCATGAGCGGATACATATTTGAATGTATTTAGAAAAATAAACAAATAGGGGTTCCGCGCACATT
TCCCCGAAAAGTGCCACCTGACGTC
