>Addgene plasmid #83451 | pcDNA3 GFP-h-PKD2 | addgene partial sequence | sequence record 164627 | BGH-rev 5'-TAGAAGGCACAGTCGAGG-3'
CTATAGAATAGGGCCCTCTAGATGCATGCTCGAGCGGCCGCCCTTTTTTTTTTTTTTTTTTTTTTTTTTT
TTTGAACCATGGGTAAAGTTTATATAAAATAAATTAAAGTGCAGAAGATTAGCAATCGGTCACAAAGACT
AGCATCCTATGGTGGTCAGGGCATATAAATAGTGTGCTTGTTACAGCAATTCAGGACAGCCACTTCCTCA
CTTATTAGAAACACACATACTGAAACACACATATCATACGTGGACATTAGAACTCCCATTTCCACCTGCA
CCTTCCATGCCTTCTGTAGATTGGGAGGAAGATGGGCGGGAGCTTCTGGGGCGAGGTTGACCATTTAGTC
CCACTGGCGTGCCTAAACCATGACTGATCTGGGAAGCTGCATCATCGGATTCCCAGCGTTCCAACTCTTC
ACGTACTAGCCGTTCCATCTGTTCCCTATGGATTTCACTGTCACGACCCAGCCTTTCATCCTCGGCCACC
CCATCCAACAGCCTTCCCAGCACCTCCCTCCTCTTCAGTTTGGCTCGCTCCATAATCTCTAGCTTCACGA
TCACGGCGTCAATCTTGGACACTATGCTGCCGATGGAATGCTCCATCCGGTCCACTCGTCTCACCAGGAC
TTGAAACTCTTCGTAAGAAACGCCACTAGAAATGCTTCCCCTCCTTCTGGAGCTATGTCCGCTATCTTCA
TCGTCATCCTCCTCAGAGTCATCCAGGCTTCGAGGGAAACTTCGGCTGCTCATGGGACGTGGTAAAGAAC
TGTGATCCAAATCCAGGTCCTCCCTCTCTTTCTCCAAGTCGTCTCTCATCTGCTGATGTTCATGTTCGGT
CAGTTCTTGGTCTCCATCTTGGTCGTACTTTGTGAATATTGCCTCAATCTCTGCATCAGTATGGCCCTTC
CCTTTGAGATCTTGTCGAAGTTCGTCAAA
